Addgene plasmid #60662: pCAG-Flpo
Purpose: Expresses pCAG-Flpo; codon-optimized for mammalian expression
Depositing lab: Massimo Scanziani. Depositing organization: University of California, San Diego (UCSD). Publication: Equalizing excitation-inhibition ratios across visual cortical neurons. Xue M, Atallah BV, Scanziani M. Nature. 2014 Jul 31;511(7511):596-600. doi: 10.1038/nature13321. Epub 2014 Jun 22. PubMed 25043046.
Backbone
  Vector backbone: pCAG
  Backbone size w/o insert (bp): 4326
  Total vector size (bp): 6126
  Vector type: Mammalian Expression
Growth in bacteria
  Bacterial resistance: Ampicillin, 100 μg/mL
  Growth temperature: 37°C
  Growth strain: Stbl3
  Copy number: Unknown
Gene/Insert
  Gene/Insert name: Flpo
  Species: M. musculus (mouse)
  Insert size (bp): 1800
  Promoter: CAG
  Cloning method: Unknown
  Sequencing primers: 5′ pCAG-F; 3′ rb_glob_PA_term-R
Terms and licenses: Academic/Nonprofit Terms; Industry Terms: Not Available to Industry
How to cite: pCAG-Flpo was a gift from Massimo Scanziani (Addgene plasmid # 60662 ; http://n2t.net/addgene:60662 ; RRID:Addgene_60662)
