[The description below was written by a language model from this plasmid's Addgene catalogue record and the feature table of its GenBank file.]
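Description:
pCAG-Flpo is a mammalian expression plasmid built on the pCAG backbone that produces FLPo, a site-specific recombinase, under the strong, broadly active CAG promoter. In bacteria it is maintained through a high-copy ColE1/pUC-type origin and selected with ampicillin via the beta-lactamase (AmpR) gene and its own promoter. The catalogue lists a total size of about 6.1 kb, and the annotated sequence record is essentially the same length. No mammalian selection marker is annotated, so the plasmid is suited to transient expression rather than drug selection of stable cells.

The expression cassette begins with the human cytomegalovirus immediate-early enhancer, followed by the chimeric chicken beta-actin/rabbit beta-globin intron characteristic of CAG. The core beta-actin promoter is not separately annotated, but it presumably lies in the gap between these two features. A Kozak consensus sequence precedes the FLPo coding region, and a rabbit beta-globin polyadenylation signal terminates the transcript. FLPo is a mouse codon-optimized fusion of the SV40 nuclear localization signal to a thermostable version of the Saccharomyces cerevisiae FLP recombinase. The "mouse" species entry in the catalogue therefore reflects codon usage rather than the origin of the gene. The annotated coding sequence is about 1.3 kb, shorter than the 1.8 kb insert size listed, so the insert presumably includes flanking sequence.

The backbone also carries remnants of the lac promoter, operator and CAP binding site. An SV40 early promoter overlapping the SV40 origin is followed directly by an SV40 poly(A) signal, with no coding sequence between them. This origin could allow episomal replication in cells expressing large T antigen.

Once expressed, FLPo recombines DNA at FRT sites, so the plasmid is used to excise, invert or activate FRT-flanked cassettes in mammalian cells. The associated publication concerns visual cortical neurons, but the record does not state the delivery method.
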