LOCUS       Exported 6136 bp ds-DNA circular SYN 12-MAY-2021
DEFINITION  Expresses pCAG-Flpo .
ACCESSION   .
VERSION     .
KEYWORDS    pCAG-Flpo
SOURCE      synthetic DNA construct
  ORGANISM  synthetic DNA construct
REFERENCE   1 (bases 1 to 6136)
  AUTHORS   Xue M, Atallah BV, Scanziani M
  TITLE     Equalizing excitation-inhibition ratios across visual cortical
            neurons.
  JOURNAL   Nature. 2014 Jul 31;511(7511):596-600. doi: 10.1038/nature13321.
            Epub 2014 Jun 22.
  PUBMED    25043046
REFERENCE   2 (bases 1 to 6136)
  AUTHORS   .
  TITLE     Direct Submission
  JOURNAL   Exported May 12, 2021 from SnapGene Server 1.1.58
            http://www.snapgene.com
FEATURES             Location/Qualifiers
     source          1..6136
                     /organism="synthetic DNA construct"
                     /mol_type="other DNA"
     enhancer        5..384
                     /label=CMV enhancer
                     /note="human cytomegalovirus immediate early enhancer"
     intron          662..1678
                     /label=chimeric intron
                     /note="chimera between introns from chicken beta-actin and
                     rabbit beta-globin"
     primer_bind     1602..1624
                     /label=pCAGGS-5
                     /note="Chimeric intron in CAG promoter, forward primer"
     primer_bind     1686..1705
                     /label=pCAG-F
                     /note="Rabbit beta-globin intron, for pCAG plasmids,
                     forward primer"
     regulatory      1758..1767
                     /regulatory_class="other"
                     /note="vertebrate consensus sequence for strong initiation
                     of translation (Kozak, 1987)"
     CDS             1764..3062
                     /codon_start=1
                     /product="nuclear-targeted site-specific recombinase"
                     /label=FLPo
                     /note="FLPo is a mouse codon-optimized fusion between the
                     SV40 nuclear localization signal and a thermostable version
                     of the Saccharomyces cerevisiae site-specific recombinase
                     FLP. Recombination occurs at FRT sequences."
                     /translation="MAPKKKRKVMSQFDILCKTPPKVLVRQFVERFERPSGEKIASCAA
                     ELTYLCWMITHNGTAIKRATFMSYNTIISNSLSFDIVNKSLQFKYKTQKATILEASLKK
                     LIPAWEFTIIPYNGQKHQSDITDIVSSLQLQFESSEEADKGNSHSKKMLKALLSEGESI
                     WEITEKILNSFEYTSRFTKTKTLYQFLFLATFINCGRFSDIKNVDPKSFKLVQNKYLGV
                     IIQCLVTETKTSVSRHIYFFSARGRIDPLVYLDEFLRNSEPVLKRVNRTGNSSSNKQEY
                     QLLKDNLVRSYNKALKKNAPYPIFAIKNGPKSHIGRHLMTSFLSMKGLTELTNVVGNWS
                     DKRASAVARTTYTHQITAIPDHYFALVSRYYAYDPISKEMIALKDETNPIEEWQHIEQL
                     KGSAEGSIRYPAWNGIISQEVLDYLSSYINRRI"
     primer_bind     complement(3158..3177)
                     /label=Bglob-pA-R
                     /note="Rabbit beta-globin polyA region, reverse primer"
     polyA_signal    3223..3278
                     /label=-beta-globin poly(A) signal
                     /note="rabbit beta-globin polyadenylation signal (Gil and
                     Proudfoot, 1987)"
     primer_bind     complement(3277..3296)
                     /label=rbglobpA-R
                     /note="Rabbit beta-globin polyA, reverse primer. Also
                     called rb-glob-pA-term-R"
     primer_bind     complement(3639..3655)
                     /label=M13 rev
                     /note="common sequencing primer, one of multiple similar
                     variants"
     primer_bind     complement(3639..3655)
                     /label=M13 Reverse
                     /note="In lacZ gene. Also called M13-rev"
     primer_bind     complement(3652..3674)
                     /label=M13/pUC Reverse
                     /note="In lacZ gene"
     protein_bind    3663..3679
                     /label=lac operator
                     /bound_moiety="lac repressor encoded by lacI"
                     /note="The lac repressor binds to the lac operator to
                     inhibit transcription in E. coli. This inhibition can be
                     relieved by adding lactose or
                     isopropyl-beta-D-thiogalactopyranoside (IPTG)."
     promoter        complement(3687..3717)
                     /label=lac promoter
                     /note="promoter for the E. coli lac operon"
     protein_bind    3732..3753
                     /label=CAP binding site
                     /bound_moiety="E. coli catabolite activator protein"
                     /note="CAP binding activates transcription in the presence
                     of cAMP."
     promoter        3812..4007
                     /label=SV40 promoter
                     /note="SV40 early promoter"
     rep_origin      3858..3993
                     /label=SV40 ori
                     /note="SV40 origin of replication"
     primer_bind     3920..3939
                     /label=SV40pro-F
                     /note="SV40 promoter/origin, forward primer"
     polyA_signal    4013..4147
                     /label=SV40 poly(A) signal
                     /note="SV40 polyadenylation signal"
     primer_bind     complement(4050..4069)
                     /label=SV40pA-R
                     /note="SV40 polyA, reverse primer"
     primer_bind     4104..4123
                     /label=EBV-rev
                     /note="SV40 polyA terminator, reverse primer"
     primer_bind     complement(4215..4232)
                     /label=L4440
                     /note="L4440 vector, forward primer"
     rep_origin      complement(4386..4974)
                     /direction=LEFT
                     /label=ori
                     /note="high-copy-number ColE1/pMB1/pBR322/pUC origin of
                     replication"
     primer_bind     complement(4466..4485)
                     /label=pBR322ori-F
                     /note="pBR322 origin, forward primer"
     CDS             complement(5145..6005)
                     /codon_start=1
                     /gene="bla"
                     /product="beta-lactamase"
                     /label=AmpR
                     /note="confers resistance to ampicillin, carbenicillin, and
                     related antibiotics"
                     /translation="MSIQHFRVALIPFFAAFCLPVFAHPETLVKVKDAEDQLGARVGYI
                     ELDLNSGKILESFRPEERFPMMSTFKVLLCGAVLSRIDAGQEQLGRRIHYSQNDLVEYS
                     PVTEKHLTDGMTVRELCSAAITMSDNTAANLLLTTIGGPKELTAFLHNMGDHVTRLDRW
                     EPELNEAIPNDERDTTMPVAMATTLRKLLTGELLTLASRQQLIDWMEADKVAGPLLRSA
                     LPAGWFIADKSGAGERGSRGIIAALGPDGKPSRIVVIYTTGSQATMDERNRQIAEIGAS
                     LIKHW"
     primer_bind     5768..5787
                     /label=Amp-R
                     /note="Ampicillin resistance gene, reverse primer"
     promoter        complement(6006..6110)
                     /gene="bla"
                     /label=AmpR promoter
ORIGIN
        1 ggtcgacatt gattattgac tagttattaa tagtaatcaa ttacggggtc attagttcat
       61 agcccatata tggagttccg cgttacataa cttacggtaa atggcccgcc tggctgaccg
      121 cccaacgacc cccgcccatt gacgtcaata atgacgtatg ttcccatagt aacgccaata
      181 gggactttcc attgacgtca atgggtggag tatttacggt aaactgccca cttggcagta
      241 catcaagtgt atcatatgcc aagtacgccc cctattgacg tcaatgacgg taaatggccc
      301 gcctggcatt atgcccagta catgacctta tgggactttc ctacttggca gtacatctac
      361 gtattagtca tcgctattac catggtcgag gtgagcccca cgttctgctt cactctcccc
      421 atctcccccc cctccccacc cccaattttg tatttattta ttttttaatt attttgtgca
      481 gcgatggggg cggggggggg gggggcgcgc gccagggggg gggggggggg gggggggggg
      541 gggggggggg gggggggggg gggcggcggc agccaatcag agcggcgcgc tccgaaagtt
      601 tccttttatg gcgaggcggc ggcggcggcg gccctataaa aagcgaagcg cgcggcgggc
      661 gggagtcgct gcgcgctgcc ttcgccccgt gccccgctcc gccgccgcct cgcgccgccc
      721 gccccggctc tgactgaccg cgttactccc acaggtgagc gggcgggacg gcccttctcc
      781 tccgggctgt aattagcgct tggtttaatg acggcttgtt tcttttctgt ggctgcgtga
      841 aagccttgag gggctccggg agggcccttt gtgcgggggg agcggctcgg ggggtgcgtg
      901 cgtgtgtgtg tgcgtgggga gcgccgcgtg cggctccgcg ctgcccggcg gctgtgagcg
      961 ctgcgggcgc ggcgcggggc tttgtgcgct ccgcagtgtg cgcgagggga gcgcggccgg
     1021 gggcggtgcc ccgcggtgcg gggggggctg cgaggggaac aaaggctgcg tgcggggtgt
     1081 gtgcgtgggg gggtgagcag ggggtgtggg cgcgtcggtc gggctgcaac cccccctgca
     1141 cccccctccc cgagttgctg agcacggccc ggcttcgggt gcggggctcc gtacggggcg
     1201 tggcgcgggg ctcgccgtgc cgggcggggg gtggcggcag gtgggggtgc cgggcggggc
     1261 ggggccgcct cgggccgggg ggggctcggg ggaggggcgc ggcggccccc ggagcgccgg
     1321 cggctgtcga ggcgcggcga gccgcagcca ttgcctttta tggtaatcgt gcgagagggc
     1381 gcagggactt cctttgtccc aaatctgtgc ggagccgaaa tctgggaggc gccgccgcac
     1441 cccctctagc gggcgcgggg cgaagcggtg cggcgccggc aggaaggaaa tgggcgggga
     1501 gggccttcgt gcgtcgccgc gccgccgtcc ccttctccct ctccagcctc ggggctgtcc
     1561 gcggggggac ggctgccttc gggggggacg gggcagggcg gggttcggct tctggcgtgt
     1621 gaccggcggc tctagagcct ctgctaacca tgttcatgcc ttcttctttt tcctacagct
     1681 cctgggcaac gtgctggtta ttgtgctgtc tcatcatttt ggcaaagaat tctgcagtcg
     1741 acggtaccgg atccgccgcc accatggctc ctaagaagaa gaggaaggtg atgagccagt
     1801 tcgacatcct gtgcaagacc ccccccaagg tgctggtgcg gcagttcgtg gagagattcg
     1861 agaggcccag cggcgagaag atcgccagct gtgccgccga gctgacctac ctgtgctgga
     1921 tgatcaccca caacggcacc gccatcaaga gggccacctt catgagctac aacaccatca
     1981 tcagcaacag cctgagcttc gacatcgtga acaagagcct gcagttcaag tacaagaccc
     2041 agaaggccac catcctggag gccagcctga agaagctgat ccccgcctgg gagttcacca
     2101 tcatccctta caacggccag aagcaccaga gcgacatcac cgacatcgtg tccagcctgc
     2161 agctgcagtt cgagagcagc gaggaggccg acaagggcaa cagccacagc aagaagatgc
     2221 tgaaggccct gctgtccgag ggcgagagca tctgggagat caccgagaag atcctgaaca
     2281 gcttcgagta caccagcagg ttcaccaaga ccaagaccct gtaccagttc ctgttcctgg
     2341 ccacattcat caactgcggc aggttcagcg acatcaagaa cgtggacccc aagagcttca
     2401 agctggtgca gaacaagtac ctgggcgtga tcattcagtg cctggtgacc gagaccaaga
     2461 caagcgtgtc caggcacatc tactttttca gcgccagagg caggatcgac cccctggtgt
     2521 acctggacga gttcctgagg aacagcgagc ccgtgctgaa gagagtgaac aggaccggca
     2581 acagcagcag caacaagcag gagtaccagc tgctgaagga caacctggtg cgcagctaca
     2641 acaaggccct gaagaagaac gccccctacc ccatcttcgc tatcaagaac ggccctaaga
     2701 gccacatcgg caggcacctg atgaccagct ttctgagcat gaagggcctg accgagctga
     2761 caaacgtggt gggcaactgg agcgacaaga gggcctccgc cgtggccagg accacctaca
     2821 cccaccagat caccgccatc cccgaccact acttcgccct ggtgtccagg tactacgcct
     2881 acgaccccat cagcaaggag atgatcgccc tgaaggacga gaccaacccc atcgaggagt
     2941 ggcagcacat cgagcagctg aagggcagcg ccgagggcag catcagatac cccgcctgga
     3001 acggcatcat cagccaggag gtgctggact acctgagcag ctacatcaac aggcggatct
     3061 gagaattcaa gcttaaccgc actcctcagg tgcaggctgc ctatcagaag gtggtggctg
     3121 gtgtggccaa tgccctggct cacaaatacc actgagatct ttttccctct gccaaaaatt
     3181 atggggacat catgaagccc cttgagcatc tgacttctgg ctaataaagg aaatttattt
     3241 tcattgcaat agtgtgttgg aattttttgt gtctctcact cggaaggaca tatgggaggg
     3301 caaatcattt aaaacatcag aatgagtatt tggtttagag tttggcaaca tatgcccata
     3361 tgctggctgc catgaacaaa ggttggctat aaagaggtca tcagtatatg aaacagcccc
     3421 ctgctgtcca ttccttattc catagaaaag ccttgacttg aggttagatt ttttttatat
     3481 tttgttttgt gttatttttt tctttaacat ccctaaaatt ttccttacat gttttactag
     3541 ccagattttt cctcctctcc tgactactcc cagtcatagc tgtccctctt ctcttatgga
     3601 gatccctcga cctgcagccc aagcttggcg taatcatggt catagctgtt tcctgtgtga
     3661 aattgttatc cgctcacaat tccacacaac atacgagccg gaagcataaa gtgtaaagcc
     3721 tggggtgcct aatgagtgag ctaactcaca ttaattgcgt tgcgctcact gcccgctttc
     3781 cagtcgggaa acctgtcgtg ccagcggatc cgcatctcaa ttagtcagca accatagtcc
     3841 cgcccctaac tccgcccatc ccgcccctaa ctccgcccag ttccgcccat tctccgcccc
     3901 atggctgact aatttttttt atttatgcag aggccgaggc cgcctcggcc tctgagctat
     3961 tccagaagta gtgaggaggc ttttttggag gcctaggctt ttgcaaaaag ctaacttgtt
     4021 tattgcagct tataatggtt acaaataaag caatagcatc acaaatttca caaataaagc
     4081 atttttttca ctgcattcta gttgtggttt gtccaaactc atcaatgtat cttatcatgt
     4141 ctggatccgc tgcattaatg aatcggccaa cgcgcgggga gaggcggttt gcgtattggg
     4201 cgctcttccg cttcctcgct cactgactcg ctgcgctcgg tcgttcggct gcggcgagcg
     4261 gtatcagctc actcaaaggc ggtaatacgg ttatccacag aatcagggga taacgcagga
     4321 aagaacatgt gagcaaaagg ccagcaaaag gccaggaacc gtaaaaaggc cgcgttgctg
     4381 gcgtttttcc ataggctccg cccccctgac gagcatcaca aaaatcgacg ctcaagtcag
     4441 aggtggcgaa acccgacagg actataaaga taccaggcgt ttccccctgg aagctccctc
     4501 gtgcgctctc ctgttccgac cctgccgctt accggatacc tgtccgcctt tctcccttcg
     4561 ggaagcgtgg cgctttctca tagctcacgc tgtaggtatc tcagttcggt gtaggtcgtt
     4621 cgctccaagc tgggctgtgt gcacgaaccc cccgttcagc ccgaccgctg cgccttatcc
     4681 ggtaactatc gtcttgagtc caacccggta agacacgact tatcgccact ggcagcagcc
     4741 actggtaaca ggattagcag agcgaggtat gtaggcggtg ctacagagtt cttgaagtgg
     4801 tggcctaact acggctacac tagaagaaca gtatttggta tctgcgctct gctgaagcca
     4861 gttaccttcg gaaaaagagt tggtagctct tgatccggca aacaaaccac cgctggtagc
     4921 ggtggttttt ttgtttgcaa gcagcagatt acgcgcagaa aaaaaggatc tcaagaagat
     4981 cctttgatct tttctacggg gtctgacgct cagtggaacg aaaactcacg ttaagggatt
     5041 ttggtcatga gattatcaaa aaggatcttc acctagatcc ttttaaatta aaaatgaagt
     5101 tttaaatcaa tctaaagtat atatgagtaa acttggtctg acagttacca atgcttaatc
     5161 agtgaggcac ctatctcagc gatctgtcta tttcgttcat ccatagttgc ctgactcccc
     5221 gtcgtgtaga taactacgat acgggagggc ttaccatctg gccccagtgc tgcaatgata
     5281 ccgcgagacc cacgctcacc ggctccagat ttatcagcaa taaaccagcc agccggaagg
     5341 gccgagcgca gaagtggtcc tgcaacttta tccgcctcca tccagtctat taattgttgc
     5401 cgggaagcta gagtaagtag ttcgccagtt aatagtttgc gcaacgttgt tgccattgct
     5461 acaggcatcg tggtgtcacg ctcgtcgttt ggtatggctt cattcagctc cggttcccaa
     5521 cgatcaaggc gagttacatg atcccccatg ttgtgcaaaa aagcggttag ctccttcggt
     5581 cctccgatcg ttgtcagaag taagttggcc gcagtgttat cactcatggt tatggcagca
     5641 ctgcataatt ctcttactgt catgccatcc gtaagatgct tttctgtgac tggtgagtac
     5701 tcaaccaagt cattctgaga atagtgtatg cggcgaccga gttgctcttg cccggcgtca
     5761 atacgggata ataccgcgcc acatagcaga actttaaaag tgctcatcat tggaaaacgt
     5821 tcttcggggc gaaaactctc aaggatctta ccgctgttga gatccagttc gatgtaaccc
     5881 actcgtgcac ccaactgatc ttcagcatct tttactttca ccagcgtttc tgggtgagca
     5941 aaaacaggaa ggcaaaatgc cgcaaaaaag ggaataaggg cgacacggaa atgttgaata
     6001 ctcatactct tcctttttca atattattga agcatttatc agggttattg tctcatgagc
     6061 ggatacatat ttgaatgtat ttagaaaaat aaacaaatag gggttccgcg cacatttccc
     6121 cgaaaagtgc cacctg
//
