>Addgene plasmid #60662 | pCAG-Flpo | addgene partial sequence | sequence record 98818 | pCAG-F 5'-GCAACGTGCTGGTTATTGTG-3'
ATTCTGCAGTCGACGGTACCGGATCCGCCGCCACCATGGCTCCTAAGAAGAAGAGGAAGGTGATGAGCCA
GTTCGACATCCTGTGCAAGACCCCCCCCAAGGTGCTGGTGCGGCAGTTCGTGGAGAGATTCGAGAGGCCC
AGCGGCGAGAAGATCGCCAGCTGTGCCGCCGAGCTGACCTACCTGTGCTGGATGATCACCCACAACGGCA
CCGCCATCAAGAGGGCC
