>Addgene plasmid #60662 | pCAG-Flpo | addgene partial sequence | sequence record 98819 | rb_glob_PA_term-R 5'-CCCATATGTCCTTCCGAGTG-3'
ATTGCAATGAAAATAAATTTCCTTTATTAGCCAGAAGTCAGATGCTCAAGGGGCTTCATGATGTCCCCAT
AATTTTTGGCAGAGGGAAAAAGATCTCAGTGGTATTTGTGAGCCAGGGCATTGGCCACACCAGCCACCAC
CTTCTGATAGGCAGCCTGCACCTGAGGAGTGCGGTTAAGCTTGAATTCTCAGATCCGCCTGTTGATGTAG
CTGCTCAGGTAGTCCAGCACCTCCTGGCTGATGATGCCGTTCCAGGC
